Addgene plasmid #218097: LacI pm
Purpose: (Empty Backbone) Phagemid that expresses LacI but no phage proteins, used as a control
Depositing lab: Kevin Esvelt. Depositing organization: Massachusetts Institute of Technology. Publication: Random adversarial threshold search enables automated DNA screening. Gretton D, Wang B, Edison R, Foner L, Berlips J, Vogel T, Kysel M, Chen W, Sage-Ling F, Hauwe LV, Wooster S, Weinstein-Raun B, DeBenedictis EA, Liu AB, Chory E, Cui H, Li X, Dong J, Fabrega A, Dennison C, Don O, Ye CT, Uberoy K, Rivest RL, Gao M, Yu Y, Baum C, Damgard I, Yao AC, Esvelt KM. bioRxiv 2024.03.20.585782 10.1101/2024.03.20.585782.
Backbone
  Vector backbone: M13cp
  Vector type: Bacterial Expression
Growth in bacteria
  Bacterial resistance: Ampicillin, 100 μg/mL
  Growth temperature: 37°C
  Growth strain: DH5alpha
  Copy number: High Copy
Gene/Insert
  Gene/Insert name: None
Terms and licenses: Academic/Nonprofit Terms; Industry Terms: Not Available to Industry
Depositor comments: Please visit https://www.biorxiv.org/content/10.1101/2024.03.20.585782v1 for bioRxiv preprint.
How to cite: LacI pm was a gift from Kevin Esvelt (Addgene plasmid # 218097 ; http://n2t.net/addgene:218097 ; RRID:Addgene_218097)
