[The description below was written by a language model from this plasmid's Addgene catalogue record and pLannotate feature annotations shown in this document.]
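Description:
LacI pm is a small (about 3.6 kb) bacterial phagemid deposited as an empty-backbone control. It expresses the lac repressor but carries no phage protein genes. The catalogue lists its backbone as M13cp and its vector type as bacterial expression, with no insert. It is propagated in E. coli from a ColE1/pMB1-type plasmid origin and selected with ampicillin through a β-lactamase (AmpR) gene. In the annotation, a cat promoter lies directly upstream of AmpR. A rop coding sequence sits immediately downstream of AmpR in the same orientation. Rop normally lowers the copy number of ColE1-type plasmids, yet the repository lists the plasmid as high copy, and the record does not resolve this difference. T3Te and T7Te early transcription terminators flank the plasmid origin, presumably insulating it from read-through transcription from neighbouring units.

The only functional payload is lacI, driven by its native lacI promoter and annotated as spanning the numbering origin of the circular sequence. LacI binds lac operators to repress transcription, and IPTG or lactose relieves that repression. No lac operator or regulated promoter is annotated on this plasmid, so any repression would act on elements elsewhere in the cell. The plasmid also carries an f1 origin, which is what makes it a phagemid. When filamentous phage functions are supplied in trans by a helper, the f1 origin allows single-stranded replication and packaging into phage particles. Because the plasmid encodes none of those proteins, it serves as a negative control alongside related phagemids that do carry phage genes. This use comes from work on automated DNA synthesis screening, but the record does not describe the specific assay.
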