Features (pLannotate 1.2.2; 9 found; start..end, strand, type, name):
    441..518     -  promoter       lacI promoter: lacI
    560..589     +  terminator     T3Te terminator: phage T3 early transcription terminator
    611..1198    +  rep_origin     ori: high-copy-number ColE1/pMB1/pBR322/pUC origin of replication
   1210..1237    -  terminator     T7Te terminator: phage T7 early transcription terminator
   1261..1452    -  CDS            rop: Rop protein, which maintains plasmids at low copy number; rop
   1453..2313    -  CDS            AmpR: β-lactamase; bla; confers resistance to ampicillin, carbenicillin, and related antibiotics
   2314..2416    -  promoter       cat promoter: promoter of the E. coli cat gene encoding chloramphenicol acetyltransferase
   2427..2882    -  rep_origin     f1 ori (sequence partly withheld): f1 bacteriophage origin of replication; arrow indicates direction of (+) strand synthesis
   2941..440     -  CDS            lacI (across the origin): lac repressor; lacI; The lac repressor binds to the lac operator to inhibit transcription in E. coli. This inhibition can be relieved by adding lactose or isopropyl-β-D-thiogalactopyranoside (IPTG).
>Addgene plasmid #218097 | LacI pm | addgene full sequence | sequence record 432441 | Addgene NGS Result
AATAACGCCGGAACATTAGTGCAGGCAGCTTCCACAGCAATGGCATCCTGGTCATCCAGCGGATAGTTAA
TGATCAGCCCACTGACGCGTTGCGCGAGAAGATTGTGCACCGCCGCTTTACAGGCTTCGACGCCGCTTCG
TTCTACCATCGACACCACCACGCTGGCACCCAGTTGATCGGCGCGAGATTTAATCGCCGCGACAATTTGC
GACGGCGCGTGCAGGGCCAGACTGGAGGTGGCAACGCCAATCAGCAACGACTGTTTGCCCGCCAGTTGTT
GTGCCACGCGGTTGGGAATGTAATTCAGCTCCGCCATCGCCGCTTCCACTTTTTCCCGCGTTTTCGCAGA
AACGTGGCTGGCCTGGTTCACCACGCGGGAAACGGTCTGATAAGAGACACCGGCATACTCTGCGACATCG
TATAACGTTACTGGTTTCACATTCACCACCCTGAATTGACTCTCTTCCGGGCGCTATCATGCCATACCGC
GAAAGGTTTTGCGCCATTCGATGGTGTCGGGTCTTGACTCCAGCGTAACTGGACTGCAATCAACTCACTG
GCTCACCTTCACGGGTGGGTCTTTCTTCGGTAGAAAATCAAAGGATCTTCTTGAGATCCTTTTTTTCTGC
GCGTAATCTGCTGCTTGCAAACAAAAAAACCACCGCTACCAGCGGTGGTTTGTTTGCCGGATCAAGAGCT
ACCAACTCTTTTTCCGAGGTAACTGGCTTCAGCAGAGCGCAGATACCAAATACTGTTCTTCTAGTGTAGC
CGTAGTTAGGCCACCACTTCAAGAACTCTGTAGCACCGCCTACATACCTCGCTCTGCTAATCCTGTTACC
AGTGGCTGCTGCCAGTGGCGATAAGTCGTGTCTTACCGGGTTGGACTCAAGACGATAGTTACAGGATAAG
GCGCAGCGGTCGGGCTGAACGGGGGGTTCGTGCACACAGCCCAGCTTGGAGCGAACGACCTACACCGAAC
TGAGATACCTACAGCGTGAGCTATGAGAAAGCGCCACGCTTCCCGAAGGGAGAAAGGCGGACAGGTATCC
GGTAAGCGGCAGGGTCGGAACAGGAGAGCGCACGAGGGAGCTTCCAGGGGGAAACGCCTGGTATCTTTAT
AGTCCTGTCGGGTTTCGCCACCTCTGACTTGAGCATCGATTTTTGTGATGCTCGTCAGGGGGGCGGAGCC
TATGGAAAAACGCCAGCAACGCAGAAAGGCCCACCCGAAGGTGAGCCAGGTGATTACATTTGGGCCCTCA
TCAGAGGTTTTCACCGTCATCACCGAAACGCGCGAGGCAGCTGCGGTAAAGCTCATCAGCGTGGTCGTGA
AGCGATTCACAGATGTCTGCCTGTTCATCCGCGTCCAGCTCGTTGAGTTTCTCCAGAAGCGTTAATGTCT
GGCTTCTGATAAAGCGGGCCATGTTAAGGGCGGTTTTTTCCTGTTTGGTCACTTACCAATGCTTAATCAG
TGAGGCACCTATCTCAGCGATCTGTCTATTTCGTTCATCCATAGTTGCCTGACTCCCCGTCGTGTAGATA
ACTACGATGCGGGAGGGCTTACCATCTGGCCCCAGTGCTGCAATGATACCGCGAGACCCACGCTCACCGG
CTCCAGATTTATCAGCAATAAACCAGCCAGCCGGGAGGGCCGAGCGCAGAAGTGATCCTGCAACTTTATC
CGCCTCCATCCAGTCTATTAATTGTTGCCGGGAAGCTAGAGTAAGTAGTTCGCCAGTTAATAGTTTGCGC
AACGTTGTTGCCATTGCTACAGGCATCGTGGTGTCACGCTCGTCGTTTGGTATGGCTTCATTCAGCTCCG
GTTCCCAACGATCAAGGCGAGTTACATGATCCCCCATGTTGTGCAAAAAAGCGGTTAGCTCCTTCGGTCC
TCCGATCGTTGCCAGAAGTAAGTTGGCCGCAGTGTTATCACTCATGGTTATGACAGCACTGCATAATTCT
CTTACTGTCATGCCATCCGTGAGATGCTTTTCTGTGACTGGTGAGTACTCAACCAAGTCATTCTGAGAAT
AGTGTATGCGGCGACCGAGTTGCTCTTGCCCGGCGTCAATACGGGATAATACCGCGCCACATAGCAGAAC
TTTAAAAGTGCTCATCATTGGAAAACGTTCTTCGGGGCGTAAACTCTCAAGGATCTTACCGCTGTTGAGA
TCCAGTTCGATGTAACCCACTCGTGCACCCAACTGATCTTCAGCATCTTTTACTTTCACCAGCGTTTCTG
GGTGAGCAAAAACAGGAAGGCAAAATGCCGCAAAAAAGGGAATAAGGGCGACACGGAAATGTTGAATACT
CATTTTAGCTTCCTTAGCTCCTGAAAATCTCGATAACTCAAAAAATACGCCCGGTAGTGATCTTATTTCA
TTATGGTGAAAGTTGGAACCTCTTACGTGCCGATCAAGTCAAAAGCAAATTGTAAACGTTAATATTTTGT
TAAAATTCGCGTTAAATTTTTGTTAAATCAGCTCATTTTTTAACCAATAGGCCGAAATCGGCAAAATCCC
TTATAAATCAAAAGAATAGCCCGAGATAGGTT
[37 nt withheld, positions 2553-2589]
AAAGAACGTGGACTCCAACGTCAAAGG
[141 nt withheld, positions 2617-2757]
G
[125 nt withheld, positions 2759-2883]
GGTGGGCTGCAAAACAAAACGGCCTCCTGTCAGGAAGCCGCTTTTATCGGGTACCGCTCACTGCCCGCTT
TCCAGTCGGGAAACCTGTCGTGCCAGCTGCATTAATGAATCGGCCAACGCGCGGGGAGAGGCGGTTTGCG
TATTGGGCGCCAGGGTGGTTTTTCTTTTCACCAGTGAGACGGGCAACAGCTGATTGCCCTTCACCGCCTG
GCCCTGAGAGAGTTGCAGCAAGCGGTCCACGCTGGTTTGCCCCAGCAGGCGAAAATCCTGTTTGATGGTG
GTTAACGGCGGGATATAACATGAGCTGTCTTCGGTATCGTCGTATCCCACTACCGAGATGTCCGCACCAA
CGCGCAGCCCGGACTCGGTAATGGCGCGCATTGCGCCCAGCGCCATCTGATCGTTGGCAACCAGCATCGC
AGTGGGAACGATGCCCTCATTCAGCATTTGCATGGTTTGTTGAAAACCGGACATGGCACTCCAGTCGCCT
TCCCGTTCCGCTATCGGCTGAATTTGATTGCGAGTGAGATATTTATGCCAGCCAGCCAGACGCAGACGCG
CCGAGACAGAACTTAATGGGCCCGCTAACAGCGCGATTTGCTGGTGACCCAATGCGACCAGATGCTCCAC
GCCCAGTCGCGTACCGTCTTCATGGGAGAAAATAATACTGTTGATGGGTGTCTGGTCAGAGACATCAAGA
